Addgene plasmid #205027: pET-6xHis-GFP(-6)-L1
Purpose: Fluorescent protein with charge-patterned cationic peptide to promote biomolecular condensate formation in E. coli
Depositing lab: Allie Obermeyer. Depositing organization: Columbia University. Publication: Charge-Patterned Disordered Peptides Tune Intracellular Phase Separation in Bacteria. Liao J, Yeong V, Obermeyer AC. ACS Synth Biol. 2024 Feb 3. doi: 10.1021/acssynbio.3c00564. PubMed 38308651.
Backbone
  Vector backbone: pETDuet
  Vector type: Bacterial Expression
Growth in bacteria
  Bacterial resistance: Ampicillin, 100 μg/mL
  Growth temperature: 37°C
  Growth strain: DH5alpha
  Copy number: High Copy
Gene/Insert
  Gene/Insert name: GFP(-6)-L1 (alt name: GFP(-6)-K(GRRGKKSRK)1)
  Species: Other
  Tag / fusion protein: MGHHHHHGGA (N terminal on insert); KGRRGKKSRK (C terminal on insert)
  Cloning method: Restriction Enzyme; 5′ cloning site NcoI (unknown if destroyed); 3′ cloning site XhoI (unknown if destroyed)
  Sequencing primers: 5′ T7; 3′ T7-term
Terms and licenses: Academic/Nonprofit Terms; Industry Terms: Not Available to Industry
How to cite: pET-6xHis-GFP(-6)-L1 was a gift from Allie Obermeyer (Addgene plasmid # 205027 ; http://n2t.net/addgene:205027 ; RRID:Addgene_205027)
