[The description below was written by a language model from this plasmid's Addgene catalogue record and pLannotate feature annotations shown in this document.]
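Description:
pET-6xHis-GFP(-6)-L1 is a bacterial expression plasmid built on the pETDuet backbone for T7-driven production of an engineered fluorescent protein in E. coli. It replicates from a ColE1/pBR322-type origin accompanied by the rop gene and the bom mobility region. The catalogue lists it as high copy, although rop normally keeps copy number down. Selection is through the β-lactamase gene, which confers ampicillin resistance. An f1 phage origin is also present, and the plasmid carries its own lacI gene under the lacI promoter to supply lac repressor. Short tetracycline-resistance fragments in the annotation are non-functional remnants of the pBR322-derived backbone.

The expression cassette consists of a T7 promoter with an adjacent lac operator, the T7 gene 10 ribosome binding site, the coding sequence and a T7 terminator. Transcription therefore depends on T7 RNA polymerase supplied by the host and is induced with IPTG. The insert, cloned between NcoI and XhoI, is annotated as a superfolder GFP derivative. The "(-6)" in the name appears to denote a variant with a net charge of −6. It carries an N-terminal histidine tag for affinity purification and a short C-terminal lysine- and arginine-rich cationic peptide, L1, which the alternative name indicates is a single copy of a charge-patterned repeat unit. S-Tag and other tag fragments annotated downstream of the GFP are probably vector remnants, and the record does not show whether they are translated. The construct is intended for studying how charge-patterned disordered cationic peptides fused to a fluorescent protein promote and tune biomolecular condensate formation, that is, intracellular phase separation, in E. coli.
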