Features (pLannotate 1.2.2; 19 found; start..end, strand, type, name):
    330..351     +  protein_bind   CAP binding site: CAP binding activates transcription in the presence of cAMP. E. coli catabolite activator protein
    366..430     +  CDS            TcR (fragment): tetracycline efflux protein; tet; confers resistance to tetracycline
    492..872     -  CDS            YPB1_ECOLX: Protein predicted: Swiss-Prot protein existence level 4. From Escherichia coli.
    889..1080    +  CDS            rop: Rop protein, which maintains plasmids at low copy number; rop
   1182..1321    +  misc_feature   bom: basis of mobility region from pBR322
   1507..2095    -  rep_origin     ori: high-copy-number ColE1/pMB1/pBR322/pUC origin of replication
   2176..2268    +  promoter       AmpR promoter: bla
   2269..3129    +  CDS            AmpR: β-lactamase; bla; confers resistance to ampicillin, carbenicillin, and related antibiotics
   3244..3699    -  rep_origin     f1 ori (sequence partly withheld): f1 bacteriophage origin of replication; arrow indicates direction of (+) strand synthesis
   3736..3783    -  terminator     T7 terminator: transcription terminator for bacteriophage T7 RNA polymerase
   3791..3808    -  CDS            SET1 (fragment): solubility-enhancement tag derived from T7 phage gene 10B
   3838..3879    -  CDS            S-Tag (fragment): affinity and epitope tag derived from pancreatic ribonuclease A
   3925..4635    -  CDS            Superfolder GFP: Superfolder GFP is a basic (constitutively fluorescent) green fluorescent protein published in 2005, derived from Aequorea victoria. It is reported to be a very rapidly-maturing weak dimer.
   4675..4697    -  RBS            RBS: efficient ribosome binding site from bacteriophage T7 gene 10 (Olins and Rangwala, 1989)
   4712..4736    -  protein_bind   lac operator: The lac repressor binds to the lac operator to inhibit transcription in E. coli. This inhibition can be relieved by adding lactose or isopropyl-β-D-thiogalactopyranoside (IPTG). lac repressor encoded by lacI
   4737..4755    -  promoter       T7 promoter: promoter for bacteriophage T7 RNA polymerase
   4781..5060    +  CDS            TcR (fragment): tetracycline efflux protein; tet; confers resistance to tetracycline
   5068..5145    +  promoter       lacI promoter: lacI
   5146..317     +  CDS            lacI (across the origin): lac repressor; lacI; The lac repressor binds to the lac operator to inhibit transcription in E. coli. This inhibition can be relieved by adding lactose or isopropyl-β-D-thiogalactopyranoside (IPTG).
>Addgene plasmid #205027 | pET-6xHis-GFP(-6)-L1 | addgene full sequence | sequence record 405637 | Addgene NGS Result
CCATTACCGAGTCCGGGCTGCGCGTTGGTGCGGACATCTCGGTAGTGGGATACGACGATACCGAAGACAG
CTCATGTTATATCCCGCCGTTAACCACCATCAAACAGGATTTTCGCCTGCTGGGGCAAACCAGCGTGGAC
CGCTTGCTGCAACTCTCTCAGGGCCAGGCGGTGAAGGGCAATCAGCTGTTGCCCGTCTCACTGGTGAAAA
GAAAAACCACCCTGGCGCCCAATACGCAAACCGCCTCTCCCCGCGCGTTGGCCGATTCATTAATGCAGCT
GGCACGACAGGTTTCCCGACTGGAAAGCGGGCAGTGAGCGCAACGCAATTAATGTAAGTTAGCTCACTCA
TTAGGCACCGGGATCTCGACCGATGCCCTTGAGAGCCTTCAACCCAGTCAGCTCCTTCCGGTGGGCGCGG
GGCATGACTAGCATGATCGTGCTCCTGTCGTTGAGGACCCGGCTAGGCTGGCGGGGTTGCCTTACTGGTT
AGCAGAATGAATCACCGATACGCGAGCGAACGTGAAGCGACTGCTGCTGCAAAACGTCTGCGACCTGAGC
AACAACATGAATGGTCTTCGGTTTCCGTGTTTCGTAAAGTCTGGAAACGCGGAAGTCAGCGCCCTGCACC
ATTATGTTCCGGATCTGCATCGCAGGATGCTGCTGGCTACCCTGTGGAACACCTACATCTGTATTAACGA
AGCGCTGGCATTGACCCTGAGTGATTTTTCTCTGGTCCCGCCGCATCCATACCGCCAGTTGTTTACCCTC
ACAACGTTCCAGTAACCGGGCATGTTCATCATCAGTAACCCGTATCGTGAGCATCCTCTCTCGTTTCATC
GGTATCATTACCCCCATGAACAGAAATCCCCCTTACACGGAGGCATCAGTGACCAAACAGGAAAAAACCG
CCCTTAACATGGCCCGCTTTATCAGAAGCCAGACATTAACGCTTCTGGAGAAACTCAACGAGCTGGACGC
GGATGAACAGGCAGACATCTGTGAATCGCTTCACGACCACGCTGATGAGCTTTACCGCAGCTGCCTCGCG
CGTTTCGGTGATGACGGTGAAAACCTCTGACACATGCAGCTCCCGGAGACGGTCACAGCTTGTCTGTAAG
CGGATGCCGGGAGCAGACAAGCCCGTCAGGGCGCGTCAGCGGGTGTTGGCGGGTGTCGGGGCGCAGCCAT
GACCCAGTCACGTAGCGATAGCGGAGTGTATACTGGCTTAACTATGCGGCATCAGAGCAGATTGTACTGA
GAGTGCACCATTGCGGTGTGAAATACCGCACAGATGCGTAAGGAGAAAATACCGCATCAGGCGCTCTTCC
GCTTCCTCGCTCACTGACTCGCTGCGCTCGGTCGTTCGGCTGCGGCGAGCGGTATCAGCTCACTCAAAGG
CGGTAATACGGTTATCCACAGAATCAGGGGATAACGCAGGAAAGAACATGTGAGCAAAAGGCCAGCAAAA
GGCCAGGAACCGTAAAAAGGCCGCGTTGCTGGCGTTTTTCCATAGGCTCCGCCCCCCTGACGAGCATCAC
AAAAATCGACGCTCAAGTCAGAGGTGGCGAAACCCGACAGGACTATAAAGATACCAGGCGTTTCCCCCTG
GAAGCTCCCTCGTGCGCTCTCCTGTTCCGACCCTGCCGCTTACCGGATACCTGTCCGCCTTTCTCCCTTC
GGGAAGCGTGGCGCTTTCTCATAGCTCACGCTGTAGGTATCTCAGTTCGGTGTAGGTCGTTCGCTCCAAG
CTGGGCTGTGTGCACGAACCCCCCGTTCAGCCCGACCGCTGCGCCTTATCCGGTAACTATCGTCTTGAGT
CCAACCCGGTAAGACACGACTTATCGCCACTGGCAGCAGCCACTGGTAACAGGATTAGCAGAGCGAGGTA
TGTAGGCGGTGCTACAGAGTTCTTGAAGTGGTGGCCTAACTACGGCTACACTAGAAGGACAGTATTTGGT
ATCTGCGCTCTGCTGAAGCCAGTTACCTTCGGAAAAAGAGTTGGTAGCTCTTGATCCGGCAAACAAACCA
CCGCTGGTAGCGGTGGTTTTTTTGTTTGCAAGCAGCAGATTACGCGCAGAAAAAAAGGATCTCAAGAAGA
TCCTTTGATCTTTTCTACGGGGTCTGACGCTCAGTGGAACGAAAACTCACGTTAAGGGATTTTGGTCATG
ACCTATTTGTTTATTTTTCTAAATACATTCAAATATGTATCCGCTCATGAGACAATAACCCTGATAAATG
CTTCAATCATGATTGAAAAAGGAAGAGTATGAGTATTCAACATTTCCGTGTCGCCCTTATTCCCTTTTTT
GCGGCATTTTGCCTTCCTGTTTTTGCTCACCCAGAAACGCTGGTGAAAGTAAAAGATGCTGAAGATCAGT
TGGGTGCACGAGTGGGTTACATCGAACTGGATCTCAACAGCGGTAAGATCCTTGAGAGTTTTCGCCCCGA
AGAACGTTTTCCAATGATGAGCACTTTTAAAGTTCTGCTATGTGGCGCGGTATTATCCCGTATTGACGCC
GGGCAAGAGCAACTCGGTCGCCGCATACACTATTCTCAGAATGACTTGGTTGAGTACTCACCAGTCACAG
AAAAGCATCTTACGGATGGCATGACAGTAAGAGAATTATGCAGTGCTGCCATAACCATGAGTGATAACAC
TGCGGCCAACTTACTTCTGACAACGATCGGAGGACCGAAGGAGCTAACCGCTTTTTTGCACAACATGGGG
GATCATGTAACTCGCCTTGATCGTTGGGAACCGGAGCTGAATGAAGCCATACCAAACGACGAGCGTGACA
CCACGATGCCTGTAGCAATGGCAACAACGTTGCGCAAACTATTAACTGGCGAACTACTTACTCTAGCTTC
CCGGCAACAATTAATAGACTGGATGGAGGCGGATAAAGTTGCAGGACCACTTCTGCGCTCGGCCCTTCCG
GCTGGCTGGTTTATTGCTGATAAATCTGGAGCCGGTGAGCGTGGGTCTCGCGGTATCATTGCAGCACTGG
GGCCAGATGGTAAGCCCTCCCGTATCGTAGTTATCTACACGACGGGGAGTCAGGCAACTATGGATGAACG
AAATAGACAGATCGCTGAGATAGGTGCCTCACTGATTAAGCATTGGTAACTGTCAGACCAAGTTTACTCA
TATATACTTTAGATTGATTTAAAACTTCATTTTTAATTTAAAAGGATCTAGGTGAAGATCCTTTTTGATA
ATCTCATGCCATCGTGCCGCCAGAAATTGTAAACGTTAATATTTTGTTAAAATTCGCGTTAAATTTTTGT
TAAATCAGCTCATTTTTTAACCAATAGGCCGAAATCGGCAAAATCCCTTATAAATCAAAAGAATAGACCG
AGATAGGGT
[37 nt withheld, positions 3370-3406]
AAAGAACGTGGACTCCAACGTCAAAGG
[49 nt withheld, positions 3434-3482]
T
[91 nt withheld, positions 3484-3574]
G
[124 nt withheld, positions 3576-3699]
CCCATTCGCCAATCCGGATATAGTTCCTCCTTTCAGCAAAAAACCCCTCAAGACCCGTTTAGAGGCCCCA
AGGGGTTATGCTAGTTATTGCTCAGCGGTGGCAGCAGCCTAGGTTAATTAAGCTGCGCTAGTAGACGAGT
CCATGTGCTGGCGTTCAAATTTCGCAGCAGCGGTTTCTTTACCAGACTCGAGTTACTTTCGAGATTTCTT
GCCTCTTCGTCCTTTCTTGTACAGCTCGTCCATTCCGTGAGTAATGCCTGCAGCGGTCACGAATTCTAAC
AGAACCATGTGATCGCGTTTTTCGTTCGGATCTTTGCTCAGTGCTGACTGGGTGCTCAGGTAGTGGTTGT
CAGGTAACAGTACAGGCCCGTCACCAATCGGCGTGTTTTGTTGATAATGATCCGCTAATTGAACGCTGCC
GTCTTCCACGTTATGGCGAATTTTGAAATTTGCCTTGATACCGTTTTTCTGTTTATCGGCCGTAATATAC
ACGTTATGAGAATTAAAGTTATATTCCAGCTTATGGCCTAAAATGTTGCCGTCTTCTTTGAAGTCGATAC
CTTTCAGTTCGATACGGTTTACTAATGTGTCGCCTTCAAATTTCACTTCCGCACGCGTTTTATAGGTGCC
ATCGTCCTTGAAGCTGATTGTACGCTCTTGAACATATCCTTCAGGCATGGCTGATTTGAAAAAATCGTGT
TGTTTCATATGATCTGGGTAACGACTGAAGCACTGAACGCCATAGGTCAGGGTGGTCACTAAGGTGGGCC
ACGGAACGGGTAATTTGCCTGTTGTGCAAATAAACTTCAGGGTCAATTTACCATTGGTAGCGTCACCTTC
GCCTTCGCCGCGCACGCTAAATTTGTGACCGTTCACGTCGCCGTCTAATTCCACTAAGATCGGTACTACA
CCCGTAAACAGCTCTTCACCTTTGCTAGCGCCACCGTGATGGTGGTGGTGATGACCCATGGTATATCTCC
TTCTTAAAGTTAAACAAAATTATTTCTAGAGGGGAATTGTTATCCGCTCACAATTCCCCTATAGTGAGTC
GTATTAATTTCGCGGGATCGAGATCGATCTCGATCCTCTACGCCGGACGCATCGTGGCCGGCATCACCGG
CGCCACAGGTGCGGTTGCTGGCGCCTATATCGCCGACATCACCGATGGGGAAGATCGGGCTCGCCACTTC
GGGCTCATGAGCGCTTGTTTCGGCGTGGGTATGGTGGCAGGCCCCGTGGCCGGGGGACTGTTGGGCGCCA
TCTCCTTGCATGCACCATTCCTTGCGGCGGCGGTGCTCAACGGCCTCAACCTACTACTGGGCTGCTTCCT
AATGCAGGAGTCGCATAAGGGAGAGCGTCGAGATCCCGGACACCATCGAATGGCGCAAAACCTTTCGCGG
TATGGCATGATAGCGCCCGGAAGAGAGTCAATTCAGGGTGGTGAATGTGAAACCAGTAACGTTATACGAT
GTCGCAGAGTATGCCGGTGTCTCTTATCAGACCGTTTCCCGCGTGGTGAACCAGGCCAGCCACGTTTCTG
CGAAAACGCGGGAAAAAGTGGAAGCGGCGATGGCGGAGCTGAATTACATTCCCAACCGCGTGGCACAACA
ACTGGCGGGCAAACAGTCGTTGCTGATTGGCGTTGCCACCTCCAGTCTGGCCCTGCACGCGCCGTCGCAA
ATTGTCGCGGCGATTAAATCTCGCGCCGATCAACTGGGTGCCAGCGTGGTGGTGTCGATGGTAGAACGAA
GCGGCGTCGAAGCCTGTAAAGCGGCGGTGCACAATCTTCTCGCGCAACGCGTCAGTGGGCTGATCATTAA
CTATCCGCTGGATGACCAGGATGCCATTGCTGTGGAAGCTGCCTGCACTAATGTTCCGGCGTTATTTCTT
GATGTCTCTGACCAGACACCCATCAACAGTATTATTTTCTCCCATGAAGACGGTACGCGACTGGGCGTGG
AGCATCTGGTCGCATTGGGTCACCAGCAAATCGCGCTGTTAGCGGGCCCATTAAGTTCTGTCTCGGCGCG
TCTGCGTCTGGCTGGCTGGCATAAATATCTCACTCGCAATCAAATTCAGCCGATAGCGGAACGGGAAGGC
GACTGGAGTGCCATGTCCGGTTTTCAACAAACCATGCAAATGCTGAATGAGGGCATCGTTCCCACTGCGA
TGCTGGTTGCCAACGATCAGATGGCGCTGGGCGCAATGCGCG
